>Addgene plasmid #83855 | pDONR-IAA17_no stop | depositor full sequence | sequence record 161883 | pDONR-IAA17_no stop sequence 3237 bps
CTTTCCTGCGTTATCCCCTGATTCTGTGGATAACCGTATTACCGCCTTTGAGTGAGCTGATACCGCTCGC
CGCAGCCGAACGACCGAGCGCAGCGAGTCAGTGAGCGAGGAAGCGGAAGAGCGCCCAATACGCAAACCGC
CTCTCCCCGCGCGTTGGCCGATTCATTAATGCAGCTGGCACGACAGGTTTCCCGACTGGAAAGCGGGCAG
TGAGCGCAACGCAATTAATACGCGTACCGCTAGCCAGGAAGAGTTTGTAGAAACGCAAAAAGGCCATCCG
TCAGGATGGCCTTCTGCTTAGTTTGATGCCTGGCAGTTTATGGCGGGCGTCCTGCCCGCCACCCTCCGGG
CCGTTGCTTCACAACGTTCAAATCCGCTCCCGGCGGATTTGTCCTACTCAGGAGAGCGTTCACCGACAAA
CAACAGATAAAACGAAAGGCCCAGTCTTCCGACTGAGCCTTTCGTTTTATTTGATGCCTGGCAGTTCCCT
ACTCTCGCGTTAACGCTAGCATGGATGTTTTCCCAGTCACGACGTTGTAAAACGACGGCCAGTCTTAAGC
TCGGGCCCCAAATAATGATTTTATTTTGACTGATAGTGACCTGTTCGTTGCAACAAATTGATGAGCAATG
CTTTTTTATAATGCCAACTTTGTACAAAAAAGCAGGCTTCAAAATGATGGGCAGTGTCGAGCTGAATCTG
AGGGAGACTGAGCTGTGTCTTGGTCTTCCCGGTGGAGATACAGTGGCTCCGGTAACCGGAAACAAGAGAG
GGTTCTCAGAGACGGTTGATCTGAAGCTAAATCTGAATAATGAGCCTGCAAACAAGGAAGGATCTACGAC
TCATGACGTCGTGACTTTTGATTCCAAGGAGAAGAGTGCTTGTCCTAAAGATCCAGCCAAACCTCCGGCC
AAGGCACAAGTTGTGGGATGGCCACCGGTGAGATCATACCGGAAGAACGTGATGGTTTCCTGCCAAAAAT
CAAGCGGTGGCCCGGAGGCGGCGGCGTTCGTGAAGGTATCAATGGACGGAGCACCGTACTTGAGGAAAAT
AGATTTGAGGATGTATAAAAGCTACGATGAGCTTTCTAATGCTTTGTCCAACATGTTCAGCTCTTTTACC
ATGGGCAAACATGGAGGAGAAGAAGGAATGATAGACTTCATGAATGAGAGGAAATTGATGGATTTGGTGA
ATAGCTGGGACTATGTTCCCTCTTATGAAGACAAAGACGGTGATTGGATGCTCGTCGGCGACGTTCCTTG
GCCAATGTTCGTCGATACATGCAAGCGTTTACGTCTCATGAAAGGATCGGATGCCATTGGTCTCGCTCCG
AGGGCGATGGAGAAGTGCAAGAGCAGAGCTCACCCAGCTTTCTTGTACAAAGTTGGCATTATAAGAAAGC
ATTGCTTATCAATTTGTTGCAACGAACAGGTCACTATCAGTCAAAATAAAATCATTATTTGCCATCCAGC
TGATATCCCCTATAGTGAGTCGTATTACATGGTCATAGCTGTTTCCTGGCAGCTCTGGCCCGTGTCTCAA
AATCTCTGATGTTACATTGCACAAGATAAAATAATATCATCATGAACAATAAAACTGTCTGCTTACATAA
ACAGTAATACAAGGGGTGTTATGAGCCATATTCAACGGGAAACGTCGAGGCCGCGATTAAATTCCAACAT
GGATGCTGATTTATATGGGTATAAATGGGCTCGCGATAATGTCGGGCAATCAGGTGCGACAATCTATCGC
TTGTATGGGAAGCCCGATGCGCCAGAGTTGTTTCTGAAACATGGCAAAGGTAGCGTTGCCAATGATGTTA
CAGATGAGATGGTCAGACTAAACTGGCTGACGGAATTTATGCCTCTTCCGACCATCAAGCATTTTATCCG
TACTCCTGATGATGCATGGTTACTCACCACTGCGATCCCCGGAAAAACAGCATTCCAGGTATTAGAAGAA
TATCCTGATTCAGGTGAAAATATTGTTGATGCGCTGGCAGTGTTCCTGCGCCGGTTGCATTCGATTCCTG
TTTGTAATTGTCCTTTTAACAGCGATCGCGTATTTCGTCTCGCTCAGGCGCAATCACGAATGAATAACGG
TTTGGTTGATGCGAGTGATTTTGATGACGAGCGTAATGGCTGGCCTGTTGAACAAGTCTGGAAAGAAATG
CATAAACTTTTGCCATTCTCACCGGATTCAGTCGTCACTCATGGTGATTTCTCACTTGATAACCTTATTT
TTGACGAGGGGAAATTAATAGGTTGTATTGATGTTGGACGAGTCGGAATCGCAGACCGATACCAGGATCT
TGCCATCCTATGGAACTGCCTCGGTGAGTTTTCTCCTTCATTACAGAAACGGCTTTTTCAAAAATATGGT
ATTGATAATCCTGATATGAATAAATTGCAGTTTCATTTGATGCTCGATGAGTTTTTCTAATCAGAATTGG
TTAATTGGTTGTAACACTGGCAGAGCATTACGCTGACTTGACGGGACGGCGCAAGCTCATGACCAAAATC
CCTTAACGTGAGTTACGCGTCGTTCCACTGAGCGTCAGACCCCGTAGAAAAGATCAAAGGATCTTCTTGA
GATCCTTTTTTTCTGCGCGTAATCTGCTGCTTGCAAACAAAAAAACCACCGCTACCAGCGGTGGTTTGTT
TGCCGGATCAAGAGCTACCAACTCTTTTTCCGAAGGTAACTGGCTTCAGCAGAGCGCAGATACCAAATAC
TGTTCTTCTAGTGTAGCCGTAGTTAGGCCACCACTTCAAGAACTCTGTAGCACCGCCTACATACCTCGCT
CTGCTAATCCTGTTACCAGTGGCTGCTGCCAGTGGCGATAAGTCGTGTCTTACCGGGTTGGACTCAAGAC
GATAGTTACCGGATAAGGCGCAGCGGTCGGGCTGAACGGGGGGTTCGTGCACACAGCCCAGCTTGGAGCG
AACGACCTACACCGAACTGAGATACCTACAGCGTGAGCTATGAGAAAGCGCCACGCTTCCCGAAGGGAGA
AAGGCGGACAGGTATCCGGTAAGCGGCAGGGTCGGAACAGGAGAGCGCACGAGGGAGCTTCCAGGGGGAA
ACGCCTGGTATCTTTATAGTCCTGTCGGGTTTCGCCACCTCTGACTTGAGCGTCGATTTTTGTGATGCTC
GTCAGGGGGGCGGAGCCTATGGAAAAACGCCAGCAACGCGGCCTTTTTACGGTTCCTGGCCTTTTGCTGG
CCTTTTGCTCACATGTT
Features (pLannotate 1.2.2; 10 found; start..end, strand, type, name):
    121..213     +  CDS            lacI (fragment): lac repressor; lacI; The lac repressor binds to the lac operator to inhibit transcription in E. coli. This inhibition can be relieved by adding lactose or isopropyl-β-D-thiogalactopyranoside (IPTG).
    268..295     -  terminator     rrnB T2 terminator: transcription terminator T2 from the E. coli rrnB gene
    427..470     +  terminator     rrnB T1 terminator: Escherichia coli rrnB; transcription terminator T1 from the E. coli rrnB gene
    517..553     -  CDS            lacZα (fragment): LacZα fragment of β-galactosidase; lacZ fragment
    569..668     +  protein_bind   attL1: mutant version of attL; recombination site for the Gateway® LR reaction LR Clonase™
    674..1360    +  CDS            IAA17: IAA17_ARATH - Also known as AXR3. Experimental evidence at protein level: Swiss-Prot protein existence level 1. Aux/IAA proteins are short-lived transcriptional factors that function as repressors of early auxin response genes at low auxin concentrations. Repression is thought to result from the interaction with auxin response factors (ARFs), proteins that bind to the auxin- responsive promoter element (AuxRE). Formation of heterodimers with ARF proteins may alter their ability to modulate early auxin response genes expression. From Arabidopsis thaliana (Mouse-ear cress).
   1362..1461    -  protein_bind   attL2: mutant version of attL; recombination site for the Gateway® LR reaction LR Clonase™
   1479..1497    -  promoter       T7 promoter: promoter for bacteriophage T7 RNA polymerase
   1631..2440    +  CDS            KanR: aminoglycoside phosphotransferase; aph(3')-Ia; confers resistance to kanamycin in bacteria or G418 (Geneticin®) in eukaryotes
   2587..3175    +  rep_origin     ori: high-copy-number ColE1/pMB1/pBR322/pUC origin of replication
