[The description below was written by a language model from this plasmid's Addgene catalogue record and pLannotate feature annotations shown in this document.]
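Description:
pDONR-IAA17_no stop is a Gateway entry clone built on the Invitrogen pDONR221 backbone, carrying the Arabidopsis thaliana IAA17 (AXR3, AT1G04250) coding sequence without its stop codon. Although catalogued as a donor vector, the annotated 3.2 kb sequence shows the insert flanked by attL1 and attL2 sites, meaning the BP recombination step has already taken place and the plasmid is ready for LR Clonase-mediated transfer into attR-containing destination vectors. It is maintained in E. coli through a high-copy ColE1/pUC-type origin and selected with kanamycin via the aph(3')-Ia KanR gene. The rrnB T1 and T2 terminators lie upstream of the cassette, insulating it from read-through transcription, and a T7 promoter sits just beyond attL2 facing back toward the insert. Short lacI and lacZα fragments are backbone remnants with no functional role, and M13 priming sites are used for sequencing the insert.

The plasmid contains no promoter suited to expressing IAA17 in a eukaryotic host, so it serves as a shuttle for the open reading frame rather than as an expression construct. IAA17 is an Aux/IAA protein, a short-lived transcriptional repressor of early auxin response genes that acts through interaction with auxin response factors. Omitting the stop codon lets the open reading frame read through attL2-derived sequence after recombination, so that C-terminal tags or reporters supplied by a destination vector can be fused in frame. The associated work concerns a synthetic approach to the tunability of auxin signaling, which fits the use of this clone to generate IAA17 fusion proteins, although the record does not specify the destination vectors or fusion partners.
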