Addgene plasmid #83855: pDONR-IAA17_no stop
Purpose: Gateway donor vector for IAA17 with no stop codon
Depositing lab: Jennifer Nemhauser. Depositing organization: University of Washington. Publication: A synthetic approach reveals extensive tunability of auxin signaling. Havens KA, Guseman JM, Jang SS, Pierre-Jerome E, Bolten N, Klavins E, Nemhauser JL. Plant Physiol. 2012 Sep;160(1):135-42. doi: 10.1104/pp.112.202184. Epub 2012 Jul 27. PubMed 22843664.
Backbone
  Vector backbone: pDONR221
  Backbone manufacturer: Invitrogen
  Vector type: Gateway Donor vector
Growth in bacteria
  Bacterial resistance: Kanamycin, 50 μg/mL
  Growth temperature: 37°C
  Growth strain: DH5alpha
  Copy number: Unknown
Gene/Insert
  Gene/Insert name: IAA17 (alt name: AXR3)
  Species: A. thaliana (mustard weed)
  Mutation: no stop codon
  Entrez Gene: AXR3 (a.k.a. AT1G04250, AUXIN RESISTANT 3, AtIAA17, F19P19.31, F19P19_31, IAA17, indole-3-acetic acid inducible 17)
  Cloning method: Gateway Cloning
  Sequencing primers: 5′ M13F; 3′ M13R
Terms and licenses: Academic/Nonprofit Terms; Industry Terms: Not Available to Industry
How to cite: pDONR-IAA17_no stop was a gift from Jennifer Nemhauser (Addgene plasmid # 83855 ; http://n2t.net/addgene:83855 ; RRID:Addgene_83855)
