>Addgene plasmid #83855 | pDONR-IAA17_no stop | addgene partial sequence | sequence record 161886 | M13-F20 5'-TGTAAAACGACGGCCAGT-3'
ATGATTTTATTTTGACTGATAGTGACCTGTTCGTTGCAACAAATTGATGAGCAATGCTTTTTTATAATGC
CAACTTTGTACAAAAAAGCAGGCTTCAAAATGATGGGCAGTGTCGAGCTGAATCTGAGGGAGACTGAGCT
GTGTCTTGGTCTTCCCGGTGGAGATACAGTGGCTCCGGTAACCGGAAACAAGAGAGGGTTCTCAGAGACG
GTTGATCTGAAGCTAAATCTGAATAATGAGCCTGCAAACAAGGAAGGATCTACGACTCATGACGTCGTGA
CTTTTGATTCCAAGGAGAAGAGTGCTTGTCCTAAAGATCCAGCCAAACCTCCGGCCAAGGCACAAGTTGT
GGGATGGCCACCGGTGAGATCATACCGGAAGAACGTGATGGTTTCCTGCCAAAAATCAAGCGGTGGCCCG
GAGGCGGCGGCGTTCGTGAAGGTATCAATGGACGGAGCACCGTACTTGAGGAAAATAGATTTGAGGATGT
ATAAAAGCTACGATGAGCTTTCTAATGCTTTGTCCAACATGTTCAGCTCTTTTACCATGGGCAAACATGG
AGGAGAAGAAGGAATGATAGACTTCATGAATGAGAGGAAATTGATGGATTTGGTGAATAGCTGGGACTAT
GTTCCCTCTTATGAAGACAAAGACGGTGATTGGATGCTCGTCGGCGACGTTCCTTGGCCAATGTTCGTCG
ATACATGCAAGCGTTTACGTCTCATGAAAGGATCGGATGCCATTGGTCTCGCTCCGAGGGCGATGGAGAA
GTGCAAGAGCAGAGCTCACCCAGCTTTCTTGTACAAAGTTGGCATTATAAGAAAGCATTGCTTATCAATT
TGTTGCAACGAACAGGTCACTATCAGTCAAAATAAAATCATTATTTGCCATCCAGCTGATATCCCCTATA
GTGAGTCGTATTAC
